Addgene plasmid #23584: pDONR223-NME4
Depositing lab: William Hahn & David Root. Depositing organization: Dana-Farber Cancer Institute. Publication: COT drives resistance to RAF inhibition through MAP kinase pathway reactivation. Johannessen CM, Boehm JS, Kim SY, Thomas SR, Wardwell L, Johnson LA, Emery CM, Stransky N, Cogdill AP, Barretina J, Caponigro G, Hieronymus H, Murray RR, Salehi-Ashtiani K, Hill DE, Vidal M, Zhao JJ, Yang X, Alkan O, Kim S, Harris JL, Wilson CJ, Myer VE, Finan PM, Root DE, Roberts TM, Golub T, Flaherty KT, Dummer R, Weber BL, Sellers WR, Schlegel R, Wargo JA, Hahn WC, Garraway LA. Nature. 2010 Dec 16;468(7326):968-72. doi: 10.1038/nature09627 PubMed 21107320.
Backbone
  Vector backbone: pDONR223
  Backbone manufacturer: Invitrogen
  Backbone size w/o insert (bp): 5005
  Vector type: Gateway Donor vector
Growth in bacteria
  Bacterial resistance: Spectinomycin, 50 μg/mL
  Growth temperature: 37°C
  Growth strain: DH5alpha
  Copy number: High Copy
Gene/Insert
  Gene/Insert name: NME4 (alt name: nucleoside-diphosphate kinase 4)
  Species: H. sapiens (human)
  Insert size (bp): 564
  Mutation: 1MM
  Entrez Gene: NME4 (a.k.a. NDPK-D, NM23H4, nm23-H4)
  Cloning method: Gateway Cloning
  Sequencing primers: 5′ M13pUC-fwd; 3′ M13rev
Terms and licenses: Academic/Nonprofit Terms; Industry Terms: Not Available to Industry
Depositor comments: The ORF has no Stop codon. This design enables easy recombination into a destination vector to add an epitope tag of choice and Stop codon to the ORF. Do NOT use this plasmid directly for transfections. A set of 4 custom lentiviral vectors is available ( pLX301 (http://www.addgene.org/25895/) , pLX302 (http://www.addgene.org/25896/) , pLX303 (http://www.addgene.org/25897/) , pLX304 (http://www.addgene.org/25890/) ) to be used to express these ORFs in mammalian cells. These plasmids are not included in the kit and must be ordered separately.
How to cite: pDONR223-NME4 was a gift from William Hahn & David Root (Addgene plasmid # 23584 ; http://n2t.net/addgene:23584 ; RRID:Addgene_23584)
