[The description below was written by a language model from this plasmid's Addgene catalogue record.]
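Description:
pDONR223-NME4 is a Gateway entry-type clone built in the pDONR223 donor vector backbone (Invitrogen; about 5 kb without insert). It carries the open reading frame of human NME4, which encodes nucleoside-diphosphate kinase 4 (also known as NDPK-D or nm23-H4). The plasmid is maintained in E. coli as a high-copy plasmid under spectinomycin selection. The 564 bp insert was introduced by Gateway recombination, so in a construct of this kind the ORF is expected to be flanked by attL-type recombination sites. These sites allow transfer into a destination vector through an LR reaction, although no feature table is supplied to confirm the exact sites or the origin of replication. M13 forward and reverse priming sites in the backbone flank the insert and are used to sequence across it. The record lists the mutation field as "1MM", which most plausibly means a single mismatch relative to the reference sequence, but the position and consequence are not stated.

The ORF lacks a stop codon. This design lets it be recombined in frame into destination vectors that supply a C-terminal epitope tag and the terminating codon. The donor backbone provides no mammalian promoter or expression elements, and the depositors note that the plasmid is not meant to be transfected directly. It serves instead as a shuttle source for the ORF, and a companion set of lentiviral destination vectors (pLX301 to pLX304) is suggested for expression in mammalian cells. The clone belongs to a kit of ORF clones associated with a study of resistance to RAF inhibition through MAP kinase pathway reactivation.
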