>Addgene plasmid #23584 | pDONR223-NME4 | depositor partial sequence | sequence record 10741 | Author sequence
ATGGGCGGCCTCTTCTGGCGCTCCGCGCTGCGGGGGCTGCGCTGCGGCCCGCGGGCCCCGGGCCCGAGCC
TGCTAGTGCGCCACGGCTCGGGAGGGCCCTCCTGGACCCGGGAGCGGACCCTGGTGGCGGTGAAGCCCGA
TGGCGTGCAACGGCGGCTCGTTGGGGACGTGATCCAGCGCTTTGAGAGGCGGGGCTTCACGCTGGTGGGG
ATGAAGATGCTGCAGGCACCAGAGAGCGTCCTTGCCGAGCACTACCAGGACCTGCGGAGGAAGCCCTTCT
ACCCTGCCCTCATCCGCTACATGAGCTCTGGGCCTGTGGTGGCCATGGTCTGGGAAGGGTACAATGTCGT
CCGCGCCTCAAGGGCCATGATTGGACACACCGACTCGGCTGAGGCTGCCCCAGGAACCATAAGGGGTGAC
TTCAGCGTCCACATCAGCAGGAATGTCATCCACGCCAGCGACTCCGTGGAGGGGGCCCAGCGGGAGATCC
AGCTGTGGTTCCAGAGCAGTGAGCTGGTGAGCTGGGCAGATGGGGGCCAGCACAGCAGCATCCACCCAGC
CTGA
