>Addgene plasmid #23584 | pDONR223-NME4 | addgene partial sequence | sequence record 29412 | 23584 with M13pUC-fwd
TAATGATTTTATTTTGACTGATAGTGACCTGTTCGTTGCAACAAATTGATGAGCAATGCTTTTTTATAAT
GCCAACTTTGTACAAAAAAGTTGGCATGGGCGGCCTCTTCTGGCGCTCCGCGCTGCGGGGGCTGCGCTGC
GGCCCGCGGGCCCCGGGCCCGAGCCTGCTAGTGCGCCACGGCTCGGGAGGGCCCTCCTGGACCCGGGAGC
GGACCCTGGTGGCGGTGAAGCCCGATGGCGTGCAACGGCGGCTCGTTGGGGACGTGATCCAGCGCTTTGA
GAGGCGGGGCTTCACGCTGGTGGGGATGAAGATGCTGCAGGCACCAGAGAGCGTCCTTGCCGAGCACTAC
CAGGACCTGCGGAGGAAGCCCTTCTACCCTGCCCTCATCCGCTACATGAGCTCTGGGCCTGTGGTGGCCA
TGGTCTGGGAAGGGTACAATGTCGTCCGCGCCTCAAGGGCCATGATTGGACACACCGACTCGGCTGAGGC
TGCCCCAGGAACCATAAGGGGTGACTTCAGCGTCCACATCAGCAGGAATGTCATCCACGCCAGCGACTCC
GTGGAGGGGGCCCAGCGGGAGATCCAGCTGTGGTTC
